>Addgene plasmid #70144 | Dazl-CPG-TV | addgene full sequence | sequence record 358134 | Addgene NGS Result
AGCGCCCAATACGCAAACCGCCTCTCCCCGCGCGTTGGCCGATTCATTAATGCAGCTGGCACGACAGGTT
TCCCGACTGGAAAGCGGGCAGTGAGCGCAACGCAATTAATGTGAGTTAGCTCACTCATTAGGCACCCCAG
GCTTTACACTTTATGCTTCCGGCTCGTATGTTGTGTGGAATTGTGAGCGGATAACAATTTCACACAGGAA
ACAGCTATGACCATGATTACGCCAAGCTTGGTACCGAGCTCGGATCCACTAGTAACGGCCGCCAGTGTGC
TGGAATTCGCCCTTTTCCTGCAGGTTATGCCCTCTCCCCACTTCTCTGTGCTACACCAGAAAAGGCCGAT
TTTTAAACCTCCGCGTAAGGAATCGCGGCCTCCGGCTGGTCTTGCACTGCCACCCCGGGGCCTGCCCTCG
ACTCACCATGATGGCGGCCAGAGTTCGGGTGGTAAAACCTCGAAGGTGGAGCAGAAGCCACGCGACGGGG
CAGCTACGTGAGGTGGCTGCCTAGCCGGCCAACGGGCAAAAAAAGCCGAGGCGGTGGTGGAAGGAGAGCC
CACGGCCACGGAGACAGCGGAGTCCCGAAGCGAGCGTGCTGAGGGTCGCCGAGTCACTGAGGCGTGGGCT
GCGCGCCCCGGGGGGATGACTGTGCGTGGCTGGCCTCGTGACGTGCTACAGCCAATAGGCGGCAGCGCTA
GGGCCTCGCAAGGGGGGCCAGGGGACCCACGTCGCCCACGGAGTGCGTGAGGGGTGCGCATGGAGCATGC
GCGACATCTACGTAAGGGTCTCGGCTGCCGAGCAGGCCCGAGCCTCACTGACAGACAGATGGACCGACTC
CTGCCACTCCCTAGCCCCCCCAGGACCGTGTCCGAAGCCCCTGTGAAATAAGTCCTGGGCAGGACGGTGC
TCAGAGTTCTGTCAGGAAAGCATTTATTCAAGTCATTACCTCAAAAATGGCACCTCGAAGGCATGGCGTT
ATCCCGTCAGCAAAGCTTGGCGGCCGAATTTAAAATTTACAAAATGCCCGCAGAAATAGAAATTAATAAC
GGGCGGCACGACTAGAGAGCAGGCCTTGCCTGGCCGGGCCCCTTCACCCCCTTTTTCAGCCACATTGAGA
AGGTTGAGTCCGGGTGCATGTGGAAGGCGCACCTCACGCCTCACGGGCCGGCCCGTCAGCCATCAGGACT
TAGTTTTTTTCTTCCGTTTTTTTTCTCCCCCCCCCCCCCGCCCCTTCAAATAAATGCCCGAATTATCCGG
TACAAAGGACACAGCAGTGACCAGACCACACGAGAGAATATCCCTCCCTTCGTGGAATTTAGGTTGCAGT
ATGAGTGTTTCTCTTGTAGGCTTTACAGAAACAAGTTAGGCCAGCTGAGAGAATTCTAGAACATTCTCAA
AGCCAGAGAAACGGGGCCTACCTACCTACAGCAGAGCCGAGCTGTAGGGTGCTTGGCAATTGACGCTCAA
ATTTCCGCAGTAGGAATGCTCAAGCATTCCTTTTGGTAGCTGCCTTTTGGCAGGACATTCCGGTCAGAGG
GACAGAGACCCCTGCATTGCGGCAAAAATGTGCGCATGTGCAGCCATTGCCTGGGACGCATGCGTAGGGA
GCCGCGCGACAAACCTGAGCCATTGCGGCAAGACTAGCGCAGAGAGGAGAGGGAGCCGGAGATGCCAGAC
GCTTGGTTCTGAGGAGTGATTTGCAACGCAATGGAGCGAGGAAGGTCAGCTGGGCTTGTGGATTCTGCTA
GCATGGTGAGCAAGGGCGAGGAGCTGTTCACCGGGGTGGTGCCCATCCTGGTCGAGCTGGACGGCGACGT
AAACGGCCACAAGTTCAGCGTGTCCGGCGAGGGCGAGGGCGATGCCACCTACGGCAAGCTGACCCTGAAG
TTCATCTGCACCACCGGCAAGCTGCCCGTGCCCTGGCCCACCCTCGTGACCACCCTGACCTACGGCGTGC
AGTGCTTCAGCCGCTACCCCGACCACATGAAGCAGCACGACTTCTTCAAGTCCGCCATGCCCGAAGGCTA
CGTCCAGGAGCGCACCATCTTCTTCAAGGACGACGGCAACTACAAGACCCGCGCCGAGGTGAAGTTCGAG
GGCGACACCCTGGTGAACCGCATCGAGCTGAAGGGCATCGACTTCAAGGAGGACGGCAACATCCTGGGGC
ACAAGCTGGAGTACAACTACAACAGCCACAACGTCTATATCATGGCCGACAAGCAGAAGAACGGCATCAA
GGTGAACTTCAAGATCCGCCACAACATCGAGGACGGCAGCGTGCAGCTCGCCGACCACTACCAGCAGAAC
ACCCCCATCGGCGACGGCCCCGTGCTGCTGCCCGACAACCACTACCTGAGCACCCAGTCCGCCCTGAGCA
AAGACCCCAACGAGAAGCGCGATCACATGGTCCTGCTGGAGTTCGTGACCGCCGCCGGGATCACTCTCGG
CATGGACGAGCTGTACAAGTAAACGCGTGAATTCACTCCTCAGGTGCAGGCTGCCTATCAGAAGGTGGTG
GCTGGTGTGGCCAATGCCCTGGCTCACAAATACCACTGAGATCTTTTTCCCTCTGCCAAAAATTATGGGG
ACATCATGAAGCCCCTTGAGCATCTGACTTCTGGCTAATAAAGGAAATTTATTTTCATTGCAATAGTGTG
TTGGAATTTTTTGTGTCTCTCACTCGGAAGGACATATGGGAGGGCAAATCATTTAAAACATCAGAATGAG
TATTTGGTTTAGAGTTTGGCAACATATGCCCATATGCTGGCTGCCATGAACAAAGGTTGGCTATAAAGAG
GTCATCAGTATATGAAACAGCCCCCTGCTGTCCATTCCTTATTCCATAGAAAAGCCTTGACTTGAGGTTA
GATTTTTTTTATATTTTGTTTTGTGTTATTTTTTTCTTTAACATCCCTAAAATTTTCCTTACATGTTTTA
CTAGCCAGATTTTTCCTCCTCTCCTGACTACTCCCAGTCATAGCTGTCCCTCTTCTCTTATGGAGATCCC
TTAATTAACGATCATATTCAATAACCCTTAATATAACTTCGTATAATGTATGCTATACGAAGTTATTAGG
TCTGAAGAGGAGTTTACGTCCAGCCAAGCTTAGGATCTCGACCTCGAAATTCTACCGGGTAGGGGAGGCG
CTTTTCCCAAGGCAGTCTGGAGCATGCGCTTTAGCAGCCCCGCTGGGCACTTGGCGCTACACAAGTGGCC
TCTGGCCTCGCACACATTCCACATCCACCGGTAGGCGCCAACCGGCTCCGTTCTTTGGTGGCCCCTTCGC
GCCACCTTCTACTCCTCCCCTAGTCAGGAAGTTCCCCCCCGCCCCGCAGCTCGCGTCGTGCAGGACGTGA
CAAATGGAAGTAGCACGTCTCACTAGTCTCGTGCAGATGGACAGCACCGCTGAGCAATGGAAGCGGGTAG
GCCTTTGGGGCAGCGGCCAATAGCAGCTTTGCTCCTTCGCTTTCTGGGCTCAGAGGCTGGGAAGGGGTGG
GTCCGGGGGCGGGCTCAGGGGCGGGCTCAGGGGCGGGGCGGGCGCCCGAAGGTCCTCCGGAGGCCCGGCA
TTCTGCACGCTTCAAAAGCGCACGTCTGCCGCGCTGTTCTCCTCTTCCTCATCTCCGGGCCTTTCGACCT
GCATCCATCTAGATCTCGAGCAGCTGAAGCTTACCATGACCGAGTACAAGCCCACGGTGCGCCTCGCCAC
CCGCGACGACGTCCCCAGGGCCGTACGCACCCTCGCCGCCGCGTTCGCCGACTACCCCGCCACGCGCCAC
ACCGTCGATCCGGACCGCCACATCGAGCGGGTCACCGAGCTGCAAGAACTCTTCCTCACGCGCGTCGGGC
TCGACATCGGCAAGGTGTGGGTCGCGGACGACGGCGCCGCGGTGGCGGTCTGGACCACGCCGGAGAGCGT
CGAAGCGGGGGCGGTGTTCGCCGAGATCGGCCCGCGCATGGCCGAGTTGAGCGGTTCCCGGCTGGCCGCG
CAGCAACAGATGGAAGGCCTCCTGGCGCCGCACCGGCCCAAGGAGCCCGCGTGGTTCCTGGCCACCGTCG
GCGTCTCGCCCGACCACCAGGGCAAGGGTCTGGGCAGCGCCGTCGTGCTCCCCGGAGTGGAGGCGGCCGA
GCGCGCCGGGGTGCCCGCCTTCCTGGAGACCTCCGCGCCCCACAACCTCCCCTTCTACGAGCGGCTCGGC
TTCACCGTCACCGCCGACGTCGAGGTGCCCGAAGGACCGCGCACCTGGTGCATGACCCGCAAGCCCGGTG
CCTGACGCCCGCCCCACGACCCGCAGCGCCCGACCGAAAGGAGCGCACGACCCCATGCATCGATGATATC
AGATCCCCGGGATGCAGAAATTGATGATCTATTAAACAATAAAGATGTCCACTAAAATGGAAGTTTTTCC
TGTCATACTTTGTTAAGAAGGGTGAGAACAGAGTACCTACATTTTGAATGGAAGGATTGGAGCTACGGGG
GTGGGGGTGGGGTGGGATTAGATAAATGCCTGCTCTTTACTGAAGGCTCTTTACTATTGCTTTATGATAA
TGTTTCATAGTTGGATATCATAATTTAAACAAGCAAAACCAAATTAAGGGCCAGCTCATTCCTCCCACTC
ATGATCTATAGATCTATAGATCTCTCGTGGGATCATTGTTTTTCTCTTGATTCCCACTTTGTGGTTCTAA
GTACTGTGGTTTCCAAATGTGTCAGTTTCATAGCCTGAAGAACGAGATCAGCAGCCTCTGTTCCACATAC
ACTTCATTCTCAGTATTGTTTTGCCAAGTTCTAATTCCATCAGAAGCTGGTCGAGATCCGGAACCCTTAA
TATAACTTCGTATAATGTATGCTATACGAAGTTATTAGGTCCCTCGAAGAGGTTCACTAGGCGCGCCTGG
AGATAACCTTACGGCAGAACCACCTAGTACTTATACCGTCCTGACTACCTTTTGTACAGATGATAAGTAT
TACAGCTTTTTTTTTTTTTAAAGCTGGCAAAACAGCTTGACTGCCACTAACCATGCAGCAATGATGGAGA
AAATAGTATTAAAATAATAAATAAAAATAAAACAAATAAGGGTAGATTGCACCTATTTGAAAGGGGGGAA
ATTCCAAAATTCTGAAACTAAAATTAAGCTCGAAACTACAGCGGTGAAGATCCGATTCTCCACTGGCCTT
CGGTAGGTGGCTACATGGTGGTGTGAACAGTCTAACAAAGGGCCTGGACTGTCCTCATTTTAGTGTAGAG
AAGAAAAAAACCCACTACAGACAGCTGGAATGGTTGGTTAATGAGCAGCGGAGAGATGGCTCTAAACTCT
GTAGCTCCAGGCCTTCCTGCGTTGGCTGGATGGGGAAAGCTGAAGCGGTGCAGCCCGATCTGGAGCTGAG
CACCTTGCAGCACACCGGTGTTCTGGCAAGGCATCATCCTGAGGAAAAGCACGGACGTGAGGGGACGGGG
AGCACCGTGCAGACTAGAGCAAACCCAAAACCATCTAACTCTCATTGGTGTTTGACCTTCCATTCCTGCG
CTCTCCAAGTTTGGCGGCGGCCGCTCGAGCATGCATCTAGAGGGCCCAATTCGCCCTATAGTGAGTCGTA
TTACAATTCACTGGCCGTCGTTTTACAACGTCGTGACTGGGAAAACCCTGGCGTTACCCAACTTAATCGC
CTTGCAGCACATCCCCCTTTCGCCAGCTGGCGTAATAGCGAAGAGGCCCGCACCGATCGCCCTTCCCAAC
AGTTGCGCAGCCTGAATGGCGAATGG
[124 nt withheld, positions 5767-5890]
C
[91 nt withheld, positions 5892-5982]
A
[49 nt withheld, positions 5984-6032]
CCTTTGACGTTGGAGTCCACGTTCTTT
[37 nt withheld, positions 6060-6096]
ACCCTATCTCGGTCTATTCTTTTGATTTATAAGGGATTTTGCCGATTTCGGCCTATTGGTTAAAAAATGA
GCTGATTTAACAAAAATTTAACGCGAATTTTAACAAAATTCAGGGCGCAAGGGCTGCTAAAGGAAGCGGA
ACACGTAGAAAGCCAGTCCGCAGAAACGGTGCTGACCCCGGATGAATGTCAGCTACTGGGCTATCTGGAC
AAGGGAAAACGCAAGCGCAAAGAGAAAGCAGGTAGCTTGCAGTGGGCTTACATGGCGATAGCTAGACTGG
GCGGTTTTATGGACAGCAAGCGAACCGGAATTGCCAGCTGGGGCGCCCTCTGGTAAGGTTGGGAAGCCCT
GCAAAGTAAACTGGATGGCTTTCTTGCCGCCAAGGATCTGATGGCGCAGGGGATCAAGATCTGATCAAGA
GACAGGATGAGGATCGTTTCGCATGATTGAACAAGATGGATTGCACGCAGGTTCTCCGGCCGCTTGGGTG
GAGAGGCTATTCGGCTATGACTGGCACAACAGACAATCGGCTGCTCTGATGCCGCCGTGTTCCGGCTGTC
AGCGCAGGGGCGCCCGGTTCTTTTTGTCAAGACCGACCTGTCCGGTGCCCTGAATGAACTGCAGGACGAG
GCAGCGCGGCTATCGTGGCTGGCCACGACGGGCGTTCCTTGCGCAGCTGTGCTCGACGTTGTCACTGAAG
CGGGAAGGGACTGGCTGCTATTGGGCGAAGTGCCGGGGCAGGATCTCCTGTCATCCCACCTTGCTCCTGC
CGAGAAAGTATCCATCATGGCTGATGCAATGCGGCGGCTGCATACGCTTGATCCGGCTACCTGCCCATTC
GACCACCAAGCGAAACATCGCATCGAGCGAGCACGTACTCGGATGGAAGCCGGTCTTGTCGATCAGGATG
ATCTGGACGAAGAGCATCAGGGGCTCGCGCCAGCCGAACTGTTCGCCAGGCTCAAGGCGCGCATGCCCGA
CGGCGAGGATCTCGTCGTGACCCATGGCGATGCCTGCTTGCCGAATATCATGGTGGAAAATGGCCGCTTT
TCTGGATTCATCGACTGTGGCCGGCTGGGTGTGGCGGACCGCTATCAGGACATAGCGTTGGCTACCCGTG
ATATTGCTGAAGAGCTTGGCGGCGAATGGGCTGACCGCTTCCTCGTGCTTTACGGTATCGCCGCTCCCGA
TTCGCAGCGCATCGCCTTCTATCGCCTTCTTGACGAGTTCTTCTGAATTGAAAAAGGAAGAGTATGAGTA
TTCAACATTTCCGTGTCGCCCTTATTCCCTTTTTTGCGGCATTTTGCCTTCCTGTTTTTGCTCACCCAGA
AACGCTGGTGAAAGTAAAAGATGCTGAAGATCAGTTGGGTGCACGAGTGGGTTACATCGAACTGGATCTC
AACAGCGGTAAGATCCTTGAGAGTTTTCGCCCCGAAGAACGTTTTCCAATGATGAGCACTTTTAAAGTTC
TGCTATGTGGCGCGGTATTATCCCGTATTGACGCCGGGCAAGAGCAACTCGGTCGCCGCATACACTATTC
TCAGAATGACTTGGTTGAGTACTCACCAGTCACAGAAAAGCATCTTACGGATGGCATGACAGTAAGAGAA
TTATGCAGTGCTGCCATAACCATGAGTGATAACACTGCGGCCAACTTACTTCTGACAACGATCGGAGGAC
CGAAGGAGCTAACCGCTTTTTTGCACAACATGGGGGATCATGTAACTCGCCTTGATCGTTGGGAACCGGA
GCTGAATGAAGCCATACCAAACGACGAGCGTGACACCACGATGCCTGTAGCAATGGCAACAACGTTGCGC
AAACTATTAACTGGCGAACTACTTACTCTAGCTTCCCGGCAACAATTAATAGACTGGATGGAGGCGGATA
AAGTTGCAGGACCACTTCTGCGCTCGGCCCTTCCGGCTGGCTGGTTTATTGCTGATAAATCTGGAGCCGG
TGAGCGTGGGTCTCGCGGTATCATTGCAGCACTGGGGCCAGATGGTAAGCCCTCCCGTATCGTAGTTATC
TACACGACGGGGAGTCAGGCAACTATGGATGAACGAAATAGACAGATCGCTGAGATAGGTGCCTCACTGA
TTAAGCATTGGTAACTGTCAGACCAAGTTTACTCATATATACTTTAGATTGATTTAAAACTTCATTTTTA
ATTTAAAAGGATCTAGGTGAAGATCCTTTTTGATAATCTCATGACCAAAATCCCTTAACGTGAGTTTTCG
TTCCACTGAGCGTCAGACCCCGTAGAAAAGATCAAAGGATCTTCTTGAGATCCTTTTTTTCTGCGCGTAA
TCTGCTGCTTGCAAACAAAAAAACCACCGCTACCAGCGGTGGTTTGTTTGCCGGATCAAGAGCTACCAAC
TCTTTTTCCGAAGGTAACTGGCTTCAGCAGAGCGCAGATACCAAATACTGTTCTTCTAGTGTAGCCGTAG
TTAGGCCACCACTTCAAGAACTCTGTAGCACCGCCTACATACCTCGCTCTGCTAATCCTGTTACCAGTGG
CTGCTGCCAGTGGCGATAAGTCGTGTCTTACCGGGTTGGACTCAAGACGATAGTTACCGGATAAGGCGCA
GCGGTCGGGCTGAACGGGGGGTTCGTGCACACAGCCCAGCTTGGAGCGAACGACCTACACCGAACTGAGA
TACCTACAGCGTGAGCTATGAGAAAGCGCCACGCTTCCCGAAGGGAGAAAGGCGGACAGGTATCCGGTAA
GCGGCAGGGTCGGAACAGGAGAGCGCACGAGGGAGCTTCCAGGGGGAAACGCCTGGTATCTTTATAGTCC
TGTCGGGTTTCGCCACCTCTGACTTGAGCGTCGATTTTTGTGATGCTCGTCAGGGGGGCGGAGCCTATGG
AAAAACGCCAGCAACGCGGCCTTTTTACGGTTCCTGGCCTTTTGCTGGCCTTTTGCTCACATGTTCTTTC
CTGCGTTATCCCCTGATTCTGTGGATAACCGTATTACCGCCTTTGAGTGAGCTGATACCGCTCGCCGCAG
CCGAACGACCGAGCGCAGCGAGTCAGTGAGCGAGGAAGCGGAAG
Features (pLannotate 1.2.2; 21 found; start..end, strand, type, name):
      2..94      +  CDS            lacI (fragment): lac repressor; lacI; The lac repressor binds to the lac operator to inhibit transcription in E. coli. This inhibition can be relieved by adding lactose or isopropyl-β-D-thiogalactopyranoside (IPTG).
    107..128     +  protein_bind   CAP binding site: CAP binding activates transcription in the presence of cAMP. E. coli catabolite activator protein
    143..173     +  promoter       lac promoter: promoter for the E. coli lac operon
    181..197     +  protein_bind   lac operator: The lac repressor binds to the lac operator to inhibit transcription in E. coli. This inhibition can be relieved by adding lactose or isopropyl-β-D-thiogalactopyranoside (IPTG). lac repressor encoded by lacI
   1217..1234    -  promoter       chicken β-actin promoter (fragment): contains a 21-bp deletion relative to the standard chicken β-actin promoter
   1753..2472    +  CDS            EGFP: the original enhanced GFP (Yang et al., 1996) mammalian codon-optimized
   2476..2556    +  CDS            HBB (fragment): HBB_PONPY - Experimental evidence at transcript level: Swiss-Prot protein existence level 2. Involved in oxygen transport from the lung to the various peripheral tissues. From Pongo pygmaeus (Bornean orangutan).
   2627..2682    +  polyA_signal   β-globin poly(A) signal: rabbit β-globin polyadenylation signal (Gil and Proudfoot, 1987)
   3043..3076    -  protein_bind   loxP: Cre-mediated recombination occurs in the 8-bp core sequence (GCATACAT). Cre recombinase
   3137..3636    +  promoter       PGK promoter: mouse phosphoglycerate kinase 1 promoter
   3676..4275    +  CDS            PuroR (fragment): puromycin N-acetyltransferase; pac from Streptomyces; confers resistance to puromycin
   4353..4805    +  polyA_signal   PGK poly(A) signal: mouse phosphoglycerate kinase 1 polyadenylation signal
   4832..4865    -  protein_bind   loxP: Cre-mediated recombination occurs in the 8-bp core sequence (GCATACAT). Cre recombinase
   5585..5603    -  promoter       T7 promoter: promoter for bacteriophage T7 RNA polymerase
   5606..5763    +  CDS            lacZα (fragment): LacZα fragment of β-galactosidase; lacZ fragment
   5767..6195    +  rep_origin     f1 ori (sequence partly withheld): f1 bacteriophage origin of replication; arrow indicates direction of (+) strand synthesis
   6208..6507    +  CDS            tnpA (fragment): TN5P_ECOLX - Also known as tnp. Experimental evidence at protein level: Swiss-Prot protein existence level 1. Mediates transposition of transposon Tn5 by a 'cut and paste' mechanism. First, the monomeric transposase binds the 19 bp inverted DNA repeats flanking the transposon. Then, dimerization of the DNA- bound transposase creates a synaptic DNA complex. After nicking of the first DNA strand, excision of the transposon proceeds through a series of intermediates. The transposase then mediates the insertion of the transposon at a new site by strand transfer. The activity of the wild- type tran
   6539..7332    +  CDS            NeoR/KanR: aminoglycoside phosphotransferase from Tn5; aph(3')-II (or nptII); confers resistance to neomycin, kanamycin, and G418 (Geneticin®)
   7333..7349    +  promoter       AmpR promoter (fragment): bla
   7350..8210    +  CDS            AmpR: β-lactamase; bla; confers resistance to ampicillin, carbenicillin, and related antibiotics
   8381..8969    +  rep_origin     ori: high-copy-number ColE1/pMB1/pBR322/pUC origin of replication
