[The description below was written by a language model from this plasmid's Addgene catalogue record and pLannotate feature annotations shown in this document.]
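Description:
Dazl-CPG-TV is a gene-targeting vector built in a commercial TOPO cloning backbone, designed to insert a Snrpn-GFP-polyA reporter at the endogenous DAZL CpG island by homologous recombination. It is catalogued as a mouse targeting and synthetic biology vector, although the insert name labels the homology arms "hDAZL"; the record does not otherwise clarify the species of the arms. In bacteria it is a high-copy plasmid carrying a ColE1/pUC-type origin and an f1 origin. Selection is with ampicillin (AmpR), and the backbone also holds a Tn5-derived NeoR/KanR gene. Remnants of the lac promoter/operator, lacZα and a T7 promoter flank the cloning site, as is typical for TOPO vectors.

The insert is described as 5' DAZL arm, Snrp promoter, GFP, polyA, PGK-Puro, 3' DAZL arm. The feature table confirms an EGFP coding sequence followed by a β-globin fragment and rabbit β-globin polyadenylation signal. Downstream lies a puromycin resistance cassette driven by the mouse PGK promoter with a PGK poly(A) signal. This cassette is bracketed by two loxP sites in the same orientation, so Cre can excise the selection marker after targeted clones are isolated. The Snrp promoter and the homology arms are not annotated, but unannotated stretches upstream of EGFP and on either side of the cassette are consistent with them.

Judging by the title of the associated publication, on tracing DNA methylation dynamics at single-cell resolution, the GFP cassette presumably reports the methylation state of the targeted CpG island, though the record does not state the mechanism. The sequenced record (9,150 nt) is somewhat shorter than the catalogued total size of 9,495 bp.
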