Addgene plasmid #70144: Dazl-CPG-TV
Purpose: a targeting vector, to target the endogenous DAZL CPG island with Snrp-GFP-polyA
Depositing lab: Rudolf Jaenisch. Depositing organization: Whitehead Institute for Biomedical Research. Publication: Tracing Dynamic Changes of DNA Methylation at Single-Cell Resolution. Stelzer Y, Shivalila CS, Soldner F, Markoulaki S, Jaenisch R. Cell. 2015 Sep 24;163(1):218-29. doi: 10.1016/j.cell.2015.08.046. PubMed 26406378.
Backbone
  Vector backbone: topo
  Backbone manufacturer: invitrogen
  Backbone size w/o insert (bp): 4258
  Total vector size (bp): 9495
  Vector type: Mouse Targeting, Synthetic Biology
  Selectable markers: Puromycin
Growth in bacteria
  Bacterial resistance: Ampicillin, 100 μg/mL
  Growth temperature: 37°C
  Growth strain: DH5alpha
  Copy number: High Copy
Gene/Insert
  Gene/Insert name: 5'hDAZL-snrp-GFP-polyA-pgK-PURO-3'hDAZL
  Species: Synthetic
  Insert size (bp): 5237
Terms and licenses: Academic/Nonprofit Terms; Industry Terms: Not Available to Industry
How to cite: Dazl-CPG-TV was a gift from Rudolf Jaenisch (Addgene plasmid # 70144 ; http://n2t.net/addgene:70144 ; RRID:Addgene_70144)
