>Addgene plasmid #70144 | Dazl-CPG-TV | addgene partial sequence | sequence record 129687 | EGFP-N 5'-CGTCGCCGTCCAGCTCGACCAG-3'
CTCGCCCTTGCTCACCATGCTAGCAGAATCCACAAGCCCAGCTGACCTTCCTCGCTCCATTGCGTTGCAA
ATCACTCCTCAGAACCAAGCGTCTGGCATCTCCGGCTCCCTCTCCTCTCTGCGCTAGTCTTGCCGCAATG
GCTCAGGTTTGTCGCGCGGCTCCCTACGCATGCGTCCCAGGCAATGGCTGCACATGCGCACATTTTTGCC
GCAATGCAGGGGTCTCTGTCCCTCTGACCGGAATGTCCTGCCAAAAGGCAGCTACCAAAAGGAATGCTTG
AGCATTCCTACTGCGGAAATTTGAGCGTCAATTGCCAAGCACCCTACAGCTCGGCTCTGCTGTAGGTAGG
TAGGCCCCGTTTCTCTGGCTTTGAGAATGTTCTAGAATTCTCTCAGCTGGCCTAACTTGTTTCTGTAAAG
CCTACAAGAGAAACACTCATACTGCAACCTAAATTCCACGAAGGGAGGGATATTCTCTCGTGTGGTCTGG
TCACTGCTGTGTCCTTTGTACCGGATAATTCGGGCATTTATTTGAAGGGGCGGGGGGGGGGG
