>Addgene plasmid #70144 | Dazl-CPG-TV | addgene partial sequence | sequence record 129688 | Puro-F2 5'-ctcggcttcaccgtcacc-3'
CTGGTGCATGACCCGCAAGCCCGGTGCCTGACGCCCGCCCCACGACCCGCAGCGCCCGACCGAAAGGAGC
GCACGACCCCATGCATCGATGATATCAGATCCCCGGGATGCAGAAATTGATGATCTATTAAACAATAAAG
ATGTCCACTAAAATGGAAGTTTTTCCTGTCATACTTTGTTAAGAAGGGTGAGAACAGAGTACCTACATTT
TGAATGGAAGGATTGGAGCTACGGGGGTGGGGGTGGGGTGGGATTAGATAAATGCCTGCTCTTTACTGAA
GGCTCTTTACTATTGCTTTATGATAATGTTTCATAGTTGGATATCATAATTTAAACAAGCAAAACCAAAT
TAAGGGCCAGCTCATTCCTCCCACTCATGATCTATAGATCTATAGATCTCTCGTGGGATCATTGTTTTTC
TCTTGATTCCCACTTTGTGGTTCTAAGTACTGTGGTTTCCAAATGTGTCAGTTTCATAGCCTGAAGAACG
AGATCAGCAGCCTCTGTTCCACATACACTTCATTCTCAGTATTGTTTTGCCAAGTTCTAATTCCATCAGA
AGCTGGTCGAGATCCGGAACCCTTAATATAACTTCGTATAATGTATGCTATACGAAGTTATTA
